Addgene plasmid #12977: pGEX-2T-Rac1-wt
Depositing lab: Gary Bokoch. Depositing organization: Scripps California (The Scripps Research Institute).
Backbone
  Vector backbone: pGEX-2T
  Backbone size w/o insert (bp): 4900
  Vector type: Bacterial Expression
Growth in bacteria
  Bacterial resistance: Ampicillin, 100 μg/mL
  Growth temperature: 37°C
  Growth strain: DH5alpha
  Copy number: High Copy
Gene/Insert
  Gene/Insert name: Rac1
  Species: H. sapiens (human)
  Insert size (bp): 579
  GenBank ID: AF498964
  Entrez Gene: RAC1 (a.k.a. MIG5, MRD48, Rac-1, TC-25, p21-Rac1)
  Tag / fusion protein: GST (N terminal on backbone)
  Cloning method: Restriction Enzyme; 5′ cloning site BamHI (not destroyed); 3′ cloning site EcoRI (not destroyed)
  Sequencing primers: 5′ pGEX 5'; 3′ pGEX 3'
Resource information
  A portion of this plasmid was derived from a plasmid made by: J. Lu
Terms and licenses: Academic/Nonprofit Terms; Industry Terms: Not Available to Industry
How to cite: pGEX-2T-Rac1-wt was a gift from Gary Bokoch (Addgene plasmid # 12977 ; http://n2t.net/addgene:12977 ; RRID:Addgene_12977)
