[The description below was written by a language model from this plasmid's Addgene catalogue record.]
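Description:
pGEX-2T-Rac1-wt is a bacterial expression plasmid built on the pGEX-2T backbone (about 4.9 kb without insert) for producing human Rac1 as a glutathione S-transferase fusion protein in E. coli. It is maintained as a high-copy plasmid under ampicillin selection. The record gives only catalogue fields and no feature table, so the promoter, origin of replication and other backbone elements are not itemised. pGEX-series vectors in general drive the GST fusion from an IPTG-inducible tac promoter and carry a lacI repressor gene, and the 2T version places a thrombin cleavage site between GST and the cloning site.

The insert is a 579 bp wild-type RAC1 coding sequence from Homo sapiens, cloned between the BamHI and EcoRI sites, both of which were preserved, so the insert can be excised or exchanged. GST is supplied by the backbone and sits at the N terminus of Rac1. This allows the fusion protein to be captured on glutathione resin and, where the standard thrombin site is present, the GTPase to be released from the tag.

Rac1 is a Rho-family small GTPase, and the "wt" designation indicates the unmutated form rather than a constitutively active or dominant-negative variant. The record does not state a specific purpose. Recombinant GST-Rac1 of this type is typically used for in vitro biochemistry such as nucleotide loading and exchange assays, GTPase activity assays, and pull-down studies of regulators and effectors. It also often serves as the wild-type reference alongside mutant versions.
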