>Addgene plasmid #12977 | pGEX-2T-Rac1-wt | addgene partial sequence | sequence record 19404 | 12977 with pGEX5'
CTCAAATCGGATCTGGTTCCGCGTGGA
[534 nt withheld, positions 28-561]
TGCCCGCCTCCCGTGAAGAAGAGGAAGAGAAAATGCCTGCTGTTGTAAGAATTCATCGTGACTGACTGAC
GATCTGCCTCGCGCGTTTCGGTGATGACGGTGAAAACCTCTGACACATGCAGCTCCCGGAGACGGTCACA
GCTTGTCTGTAAGCGGATGCCGGGAGCAGACAAGCCCGTCAGGGCGCGTCAGCGGGTGTTGGCGGGTGTC
GGGGCGCAGCCATGACCCAGTCACGT
